Addgene plasmid #110809: pDGM3B
Purpose: contains the AAV3B cap genes, AAV2 rep genes, and also adenovirus helper genes
Depositing lab: David Russell. Depositing organization: University of Washington. Publication: AAV-mediated gene targeting methods for human cells. Khan IF, Hirata RK, Russell DW. Nat Protoc. 2011 Apr;6(4):482-501. doi: 10.1038/nprot.2011.301. Epub 2011 Mar 24. PubMed 21455185.
Backbone
  Vector backbone: pDG
  Backbone size w/o insert (bp): 21845
  Total vector size (bp): 21851
  Vector type: AAV
Growth in bacteria
  Bacterial resistance: Ampicillin, 100 μg/mL
  Growth temperature: 37°C
  Growth strain: DH5alpha
  Copy number: High Copy
Gene/Insert
  Gene/Insert name: AAV3B cap genes, AAV2 rep genes, adenovirus helper genes (alt name: AAV3B nonstructural protein Rep78, capsid protein VP1)
  Species: adenovirus, adeno-associated virus
  Insert size (bp): 3086
  GenBank ID: AF028705.1
  Cloning method: Restriction Enzyme; 5′ cloning site Sal1 (not destroyed); 3′ cloning site Cla1 (not destroyed)
  Sequencing primers: 5′ unknown; 3′ unknown
Terms and licenses: Academic/Nonprofit Terms; Industry Terms: Not Available to Industry
How to cite: pDGM3B was a gift from David Russell (Addgene plasmid # 110809 ; http://n2t.net/addgene:110809 ; RRID:Addgene_110809)
