[The description below was written by a language model from this plasmid's Addgene catalogue record and pLannotate feature annotations shown in this document.]
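Description:
pDGM3B is a large (about 21.8 kb) AAV packaging/helper plasmid built on the pDG backbone. It combines on a single molecule the AAV2 rep genes, the AAV3B cap genes and the adenovirus helper functions needed to produce recombinant AAV. It is maintained in E. coli through a high-copy ColE1/pUC-type origin and selected with ampicillin via the bla gene and its promoter. A short remnant of a tetracycline resistance gene is also annotated, but it is only a fragment.

The AAV portion was cloned as a roughly 3.1 kb restriction fragment between SalI and ClaI sites. The feature table shows a Rep78 reading frame followed directly by a VP1 capsid reading frame. The annotation software matched VP1 to the AAV2 capsid entry, whereas the catalogue identifies the capsid as serotype 3B. Upstream of rep lies a fragment of mouse mammary tumor virus sequence (annotated as part of sag), along with a very short hit to a Tet-responsive promoter, probably a partial match. The record does not explicitly state which promoter drives rep.

Most of the rest of the plasmid is adenovirus serotype 2/5 sequence. It includes the two VA RNAs, the E2A DNA-binding protein and several E4 open reading frames, including E4 34K, and these supply helper activity. Late-region and E3 genes, fiber and partial preterminal protein sequences are also carried. Adenoviral inverted terminal repeats and an Ad5 packaging signal are annotated as well.

No AAV ITRs are annotated, consistent with its role as a helper supplied in trans. Co-transfecting it with an ITR-flanked vector plasmid would yield AAV3B-capsid vector without helper virus infection. The associated publication concerns AAV-mediated gene targeting in human cells.
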