Features (pLannotate 1.2.2; 32 found; start..end, strand, type, name):
     21..123     +  repeat_region  ITR: inverted terminal repeat of human adenovirus serotype 5 inverted
    211..361     +  misc_signal    Ad5 Ψ: packaging signal for adenovirus serotype 5
    482..500     +  misc_feature   MCS (fragment): pBluescript multiple cloning site
    505..903     +  CDS            sag (fragment): PR73_MMTVC - Experimental evidence at transcript level: Swiss-Prot protein existence level 2. Superantigen. From Mouse mammary tumor virus (strain C3H) (MMTV).
   1108..1139    +  promoter       TRE3GS promoter (fragment): 3rd-generation Tet-responsive promoter that can be activated by binding of Tet-On® 3G, modified to eliminate binding sites for endogenous mammalian transcription factors
   1334..3205    +  CDS            Rep78: REP78_AAV2S - Experimental evidence at protein level: Swiss-Prot protein existence level 1. Plays an essential role in the initiation of viral DNA synthesis. Binds specifically to an inverted terminal repeat element (ITR) on the 3' and 5' ends of the viral DNA, where it cleaves a site specifically to generate a priming site for initiation of the synthesis of a complementary strand. Plays also a role as transcriptional regulator, DNA helicase and as key factors in site-specific integration of the viral genome. Regulates host PKA activity by interacting with host PRKX as a mechanism of interferi
   3225..5432    +  CDS            VP1: CAPSD_AAV2S - Experimental evidence at protein level: Swiss-Prot protein existence level 1. Capsid protein self-assembles to form an icosahedral capsid with a T=1 symmetry, about 22 nm in diameter, and consisting of 60 copies of three size variants of the capsid protein VP1, VP2 and VP3 which differ in their N-terminus. The capsid encapsulates the genomic ssDNA. Binds to host cell heparan sulfate and uses host ITGA5-ITGB1 as coreceptor on the cell surface to provide virion attachment to target cell. This attachment induces virion internalization predominantly through clathrin-dependent endocyt
   5528..5734    -  CDS            PTP (fragment): TERM_ADE05 - Experimental evidence at protein level: Swiss-Prot protein existence level 1. Protein covalently bound to the viral DNA that acts as a primer for viral genomic replication by DNA strand displacement. Assembles on the viral origin of replication in an initiation complex with viral polymerase, DBP, host NFIA and host POU2F1/OCT1. During initiation, the polymerase covalently couples the first dCTP with Ser- 580 of pTP. The terminal protein stimulates the template activity over 20 fold compared to protein-free templates. Neo-synthesized viral genomes are linked to two preterminal prot
   5734..6261    -  CDS            PTP (fragment): TERM_ADE02 - Experimental evidence at protein level: Swiss-Prot protein existence level 1. Protein covalently bound to the viral DNA that acts as a primer for viral genomic replication by DNA strand displacement. Assembles on the viral origin of replication in an initiation complex with viral polymerase, DBP, host NFIA and host POU2F1/OCT1. During initiation, the polymerase covalently couples the first dCTP with Ser- 580 of pTP. The terminal protein stimulates the template activity over 20 fold compared to protein-free templates. Neo-synthesized viral genomes are linked to two preterminal prot
   6292..6448    +  ncRNA          VA: Accession: RF00102 - VA RNA
   6547..6704    +  ncRNA          VA: Accession: RF00102 - VA RNA
   6722..7219    +  CDS            L1 (fragment): PKG3_ADE05 - Experimental evidence at protein level: Swiss-Prot protein existence level 1. Involved in viral genome packaging through its interaction with packaging proteins 1 and 2. After proteolytic cleavage by adenovirus protease, L1 52/55k protein is removed from the capsid during viral maturation. From Human adenovirus C serotype 5 (HAdV-5) (Human adenovirus 5).
   7427..7480    +  CDS            CAPSH_ADECU: Experimental evidence at transcript level: Swiss-Prot protein existence level 2. Major capsid protein that self-associates to form 240 hexon trimers, each in the shape of a hexagon, building most of the pseudo T=25 capsid. Assembled into trimeric units with the help of the chaperone shutoff protein. Transported by pre-protein VI to the nucleus where it associates with other structural proteins to form an empty capsid. Might be involved, through its interaction with host dyneins, in the intracellular microtubule-dependent transport of incoming viral capsid to the nucleus (By similarity). From C
   7516..8127    +  CDS            L3: PRO_ADE05 - Experimental evidence at transcript level: Swiss-Prot protein existence level 2. Cleaves viral precursor proteins (pTP, pIIIa, pVI, pVII, pVIII, and pX) inside newly assembled particles giving rise to mature virions. Protease complexed to its cofactor slides along the viral DNA to specifically locate and cleave the viral precursors. Mature virions have a weakened organization compared to the unmature virions, thereby facilitating subsequent uncoating. Without maturation, the particle lacks infectivity and is unable to uncoat. Late in adenovirus infection, in the cytoplasm, may part
   8229..9815    -  CDS            DBP: DNB2_ADE05 - Experimental evidence at protein level: Swiss-Prot protein existence level 1. Plays a role in the elongation phase of viral strand displacement replication by unwinding the template in an ATP- independent fashion, employing its capacity to form multimers. Also enhances the rate of initiation. Released from template upon second strand synthesis. Assembles in complex with viral pTP, viral pol, host NFIA and host POU2F1/OCT1 on viral origin of replication. Covers the whole ssDNA genome during synthesis. The complementary strand synthesis induces its relese from DNA template. May inhi
   9844..12264   +  CDS            L4: SHUT_ADE05 - Experimental evidence at protein level: Swiss-Prot protein existence level 1. Protein that inhibits host translation while promoting late viral translation by ribosome shunting. Blocks host cap-dependent translation by binding to eIF4G, displacing MKNK1 from cap initiation complexes and preventing EIF4E phosphorylation. Binds to the tripartite leader sequence of viral late mRNAs and recruits host eIF4G, PABPC1/poly-A binding protein and 40S ribosomes subunits on viral mRNAs, allowing ribosome shunting and efficient translation of late viral mRNAs even though conventional translati
  12477..12860   +  CDS            SF33K_ADE02 (fragment): Experimental evidence at protein level: Swiss-Prot protein existence level 1. Probably functions as the small terminase that is part of the molecular motor that translocates genomic DNA in empty capsid during DNA packaging. This motor is located at a unique vertex and comprises at least the IVa2 ATPase, the small terminase 33K and probably a portal. Forms a ring-like structure of about 17 nm in which genomic DNA is translocated into the capsid. Stimulates IVa2 ATPase activity in the presence of the viral genome. Once the DNA is packaged, the terminase detaches: the 33K protein is present in th
  12951..13631   +  CDS            L4: CAP8_ADE02 - Experimental evidence at protein level: Swiss-Prot protein existence level 1. [Hexon-linking protein-C]: Structural component of the virion that acts as a cement protein on the capsid interior and which glue the peripentonal hexons and group-of-nine hexons together. From Human adenovirus C serotype 2 (HAdV-2) (Human adenovirus 2).
  13635..13955   +  CDS            E312_ADE02: Experimental evidence at protein level: Swiss-Prot protein existence level 1. From Human adenovirus C serotype 2 (HAdV-2) (Human adenovirus 2).
  14370..14735   +  CDS            E3145_ADE02: Experimental evidence at protein level: Swiss-Prot protein existence level 1. May prevent Nf-kappaB activation by immune signals like Tumor necrosis factor, presumably by inhibiting NFKB1 dimer DNA-binding. May act directly at the TNF receptor to inhibit signaling. From Human adenovirus C serotype 2 (HAdV-2) (Human adenovirus 2).
  14766..14930   -  CDS            UXP_ADE05 (fragment): Experimental evidence at transcript level: Swiss-Prot protein existence level 2. Might play a role in viral replication since it is associated with viral replication centers. Seems to have an effect on DBP localization. From Human adenovirus C serotype 5 (HAdV-5) (Human adenovirus 5).
  14941..16683   +  CDS            SPIKE_ADE05: Experimental evidence at protein level: Swiss-Prot protein existence level 1. Forms spikes that protrude from each vertex of the icosahedral capsid. Interacts with host coxsackievirus and adenovirus receptor CXADR located at the cell tight junctions to provide virion initial attachment to target cell. The fiber protein binds to CXADR with a higher affinity than CXADR binds to itself, thereby blocking the cell-cell adhesion function of CXADR dimers and leading to local disruption of the tight junction. Fiber protein present on neo- synthesized particles may thus disrupt the junctional integrity
  16816..16893   -  CDS            E417_ADE03: Protein predicted: Swiss-Prot protein existence level 4. From Human adenovirus B serotype 3 (HAdV-3) (Human adenovirus 3).
  17095..17976   -  CDS            E434_ADE02: Experimental evidence at protein level: Swiss-Prot protein existence level 1. Plays a major role to prevent cellular inhibition of viral genome replication by nuclear bodies. Assembles an SCF-like E3 ubiquitin ligase complex based on the cellular proteins ELOB, ELOC, CUL5 and RBX1, in cooperation with viral E1B-55K. This viral RING-type ligase ubiquitinates cellular substrates prior to proteasomal degradation: p53/TP53, LIG4, MRE11-RAD50-NBS1 (MRN) complex, ITGA3, DAXX and BLM. From Human adenovirus C serotype 2 (HAdV-2) (Human adenovirus 2).
  18255..18602   -  CDS            E411_ADE05: Experimental evidence at protein level: Swiss-Prot protein existence level 1. From Human adenovirus C serotype 5 (HAdV-5) (Human adenovirus 5).
  18602..18991   -  CDS            E4RF2_ADE02: Protein predicted: Swiss-Prot protein existence level 4. From Human adenovirus C serotype 2 (HAdV-2) (Human adenovirus 2).
  19042..19425   -  CDS            E4RF1_ADE02: Experimental evidence at protein level: Swiss-Prot protein existence level 1. May modulate tight-junctions functions of infected cells through interactions with PDZ proteins. E4 ORF1 has ben show for Adenovirus 9 to interact with protein involved in tight junction regulation. May play a role in mTOR activation by activating PI3- kinase, thus overriding cellular checkpoint for translation. From Human adenovirus C serotype 2 (HAdV-2) (Human adenovirus 2).
  19735..19837   -  repeat_region  ITR: inverted terminal repeat of human adenovirus serotype 5 inverted
  19858..19982   +  CDS            TcR (fragment): tetracycline efflux protein; tet; confers resistance to tetracycline
  20028..20616   -  rep_origin     ori: high-copy-number ColE1/pMB1/pBR322/pUC origin of replication
  20768..21628   -  CDS            AmpR: β-lactamase; bla; confers resistance to ampicillin, carbenicillin, and related antibiotics
  21629..21733   -  promoter       AmpR promoter: bla
>Addgene plasmid #110809 | pDGM3B | addgene full sequence | sequence record 212664 | Addgene NGS Result
GGATCCGAATTCTTAATTAACATCATCAATAATATACCTTATTTTGGATTGAAGCCAATATGATAATGAG
GGGGTGGAGTTTGTGACGTGGCGCGGGGCGTGGGAACGGGGCGGGTGACGTAGTAGTGTGGCGGAAGTGT
GATGTTGCAAGTGTGGCGGAACACATGTAAGCGACGGATGTGGCAAAAGTGACGTTTTTGGTGTGCGCCG
GTGTACACAGGAAGTGACAATTTTCGCGCGGTTTTAGGCGGATGTTGTAGTAAATTTGGGCGTAACCGAG
TAAGATTTGGCCATTTTCGCGGGAAAACTGAATAAGAGGAAGTGAAATCTGAATAATTTTGTGTTACTCA
TAGCGCGTAATATTTGTCTAGGGCCGCGGGGACTTTGACCGTTTACGTGGAGACTCGCCCAGGTGTTTTT
CTCAGGTGTTTTCCGCGTTCCGGGTCAAAGTTGGCGTTTTATTATTATAGTCAGGGGGATCCTCTAGAAC
TAGTGGATCCGTCCCTAGAAGTAAAAAAGGGAAAAAAGAGTGTGTTTGTCAAAATAGGAGACAGGTGGTG
GCAACCAGGGACTTATAGGGGACCTTACATCTACAGACCAACAGATGCCCCCTTACCATATACAGGAAGA
TATGACTTAAATTGGGATAGGTGGGTCACAATCAACGGCTATAAAGTGTTATACAGATCCCTCCCCTTTC
GTGAAAGACTCGCCAGAGCTAGACCTCCTTGGTGTATGCTAACTGAGAAAGAGAAAGACGACATGAAACA
ACAGGTACATGATTATATTTATCTAGGAACAGGAATGCACTTTTGGGGAAAGGTTTTCCATACCAAGGAA
GGGGCAGTGGCTGGACTGATAGAACATTATTCTGCAAAAACTTATGGTATGAGTTATTATGATTAGCCTT
TATTTGCCCAACCTTGCGGTTCCCAGGGTTTAAATAAGTTTATGGTTACAAACTGTTCTTAAAACAAGGA
TGTGAGACAAGTGGTTTCCTGAGTTGGTTTGGTATCAAATGTTCTGATCTGAGCTCTTAGTGTTCTATTT
TCCTATGTTCTTTTGGAATCTATCCAAGTCTTATGTAAATGCTTATGTAAACCATAATATAAAAGAGTGC
TGATTTTTTGAGTAAACTTGCAACAGTCCTAACATTCTTCTCTCGTGTGTTTGTGTCTGTTCGCCATCCC
GTCTCCGCTCGTCACTTATCCTTCACTTTTCAGAGGGTCCCCCCGCAGATCCCGGTCACCCTCAGGTCGG
GACCTGCAGAAGACGCCCGAGTGAGCACGCAGGGTCTCCATTTTGAAGCGGGAGGTTTGAACGCGCAGCC
GCCATGCCGGGGTTTTACGAGATTGTGATTAAGGTCCCCAGCGACCTTGACGAGCATCTGCCCGGCATTT
CTGACAGCTTTGTGAACTGGGTGGCCGAGAAGGAATGGGAGTTGCCGCCAGATTCTGACATGGATCTGAA
TCTGATTGAGCAGGCACCCCTGACCGTGGCCGAGAAGCTGCAGCGCGACTTTCTGACGGAATGGCGCCGT
GTGAGTAAGGCCCCGGAGGCCCTTTTCTTTGTGCAATTTGAGAAGGGAGAGAGCTACTTCCACATGCACG
TGCTCGTGGAAACCACCGGGGTGAAATCCATGGTTTTGGGACGTTTCCTGAGTCAGATTCGCGAAAAACT
GATTCAGAGAATTTACCGCGGGATCGAGCCGACTTTGCCAAACTGGTTCGCGGTCACAAAGACCAGAAAT
GGCGCCGGAGGCGGGAACAAGGTGGTGGATGAGTGCTACATCCCCAATTACTTGCTCCCCAAAACCCAGC
CTGAGCTCCAGTGGGCGTGGACTAATATGGAACAGTATTTAAGCGCCTGTTTGAATCTCACGGAGCGTAA
ACGGTTGGTGGCGCAGCATCTGACGCACGTGTCGCAGACGCAGGAGCAGAACAAAGAGAATCAGAATCCC
AATTCTGATGCGCCGGTGATCAGATCAAAAACTTCAGCCAGGTACATGGAGCTGGTCGGGTGGCTCGTGG
ACAAGGGGATTACCTCGGAGAAGCAGTGGATCCAGGAGGACCAGGCCTCATACATCTCCTTCAATGCGGC
CTCCAACTCGCGGTCCCAAATCAAGGCTGCCTTGGACAATGCGGGAAAGATTATGAGCCTGACTAAAACC
GCCCCCGACTACCTGGTGGGCCAGCAGCCCGTGGAGGACATTTCCAGCAATCGGATTTATAAAATTTTGG
AACTAAACGGGTACGATCCCCAATATGCGGCTTCCGTCTTTCTGGGATGGGCCACGAAAAAGTTCGGCAA
GAGGAACACCATCTGGCTGTTTGGGCCTGCAACTACCGGGAAGACCAACATCGCGGAGGCCATAGCCCAC
ACTGTGCCCTTCTACGGGTGCGTAAACTGGACCAATGAGAACTTTCCCTTCAACGACTGTGTCGACAAGA
TGGTGATCTGGTGGGAGGAGGGCAAGATGACGGCCAAGGTCGTGGAGAGCGCCAAGGCCATTCTGGGCGG
AAGCAAGGTGCGCGTGGACCAAAAGTGCAAGTCATCGGCCCAGATCGAACCCACTCCCGTGATCGTCACC
TCCAACACCAACATGTGCGCCGTGATTGACGGGAACAGCACCACCTTCGAGCATCAGCAGCCGCTGCAGG
ACCGGATGTTTAAATTTGAACTTACCCGCCGTTTGGACCATGACTTTGGGAAGGTCACCAAACAGGAAGT
AAAGGACTTTTTCCGGTGGGCTTCCGATCACGTGACTGACGTGGCTCATGAGTTCTACGTCAGAAAGGGT
GGAGCTAAGAAACGCCCCGCCTCCAATGACGCGGATGTAAGCGAGCCAAAACGGCAGTGCACGTCACTTG
CGCAGCCGACAACGTCAGACGCGGAAGCACCGGCGGACTACGCGGACAGGTACCAAAACAAATGTTCTCG
TCACGTGGGCATGAATCTGATGCTTTTTCCCTGTAAAACATGCGAGAGAATGAATCAAATTTCCAATGTC
TGTTTTACGCATGGTCAAAGAGACTGTGGGGAATGCTTCCCTGGAATGTCAGAATCTCAACCCGTTTCTG
TCGTCAAAAAGAAGACTTATCAGAAACTGTGTCCAATTCATCATATCCTGGGAAGGGCACCCGAGATTGC
CTGTTCGGCCTGCGATTTGGCCAATGTGGACTTGGATGACTGTGTTTCTGAGCAATAAATGACTTAAACC
AGGTATGGCTGCTGACGGTTATCTTCCAGATTGGCTCGAGGACAACCTTTCTGAAGGCATTCGTGAGTGG
TGGGCTCTGAAACCTGGAGTCCCTCAACCCAAAGCGAACCAACAACACCAGGACAACCGTCGGGGTCTTG
TGCTTCCGGGTTACAAATACCTCGGACCCGGTAACGGACTCGACAAAGGAGAGCCGGTCAACGAGGCGGA
CGCGGCAGCCCTCGAACACGACAAAGCTTACGACCAGCAGCTCAAGGCCGGTGACAACCCGTACCTCAAG
TACAACCACGCCGACGCCGAGTTTCAGGAGCGTCTTCAAGAAGATACGTCTTTTGGGGGCAACCTTGGCA
GAGCAGTCTTCCAGGCCAAAAAGAGGATCCTTGAGCCTCTTGGTCTGGTTGAGGAAGCAGCTAAAACGGC
TCCTGGAAAGAAGAGGCCTGTAGATCAGTCTCCTCAGGAACCGGACTCATCATCTGGTGTTGGCAAATCG
GGCAAACAGCCTGCCAGAAAAAGACTAAATTTCGGTCAGACTGGCGACTCAGAGTCAGTCCCAGACCCTC
AACCTCTCGGAGAACCACCAGCAGCCCCCACAAGTTTGGGATCTAATACAATGGCTTCAGGCGGTGGCGC
ACCAATGGCAGACAATAACGAGGGTGCCGATGGAGTGGGTAATTCCTCAGGAAATTGGCATTGCGATTCC
CAATGGCTGGGCGACAGAGTCATCACCACCAGCACCAGAACCTGGGCCCTGCCCACTTACAACAACCATC
TCTACAAGCAAATCTCCAGCCAATCAGGAGCTTCAAACGACAACCACTACTTTGGCTACAGCACCCCTTG
GGGGTATTTTGACTTTAACAGATTCCACTGCCACTTCTCACCACGTGACTGGCAGCGACTCATTAACAAC
AACTGGGGATTCCGGCCCAAGAAACTCAGCTTCAAGCTCTTCAACATCCAAGTTAAAGAGGTCACGCAGA
ACGATGGCACGACGACTATTGCCAATAACCTTACCAGCACGGTTCAAGTGTTTACGGACTCGGAGTATCA
GCTCCCGTACGTGCTCGGGTCGGCGCACCAAGGCTGTCTCCCGCCGTTTCCAGCGGACGTCTTCATGGTC
CCTCAGTATGGATACCTCACCCTGAACAACGGAAGTCAAGCGGTGGGACGCTCATCCTTTTACTGCCTGG
AGTACTTCCCTTCGCAGATGCTAAGGACTGGAAATAACTTCCAATTCAGCTATACCTTCGAGGATGTACC
TTTTCACAGCAGCTACGCTCACAGCCAGAGTTTGGATCGCTTGATGAATCCTCTTATTGATCAGTATCTG
TACTACCTGAACAGAACGCAAGGAACAACCTCTGGAACAACCAACCAATCACGGCTGCTTTTTAGCCAGG
CTGGGCCTCAGTCTATGTCTTTGCAGGCCAGAAATTGGCTACCTGGGCCCTGCTACCGGCAACAGAGACT
TTCAAAGACTGCTAACGACAACAACAACAGTAACTTTCCTTGGACAGCGGCCAGCAAATATCATCTCAAT
GGCCGCGACTCGCTGGTGAATCCAGGACCAGCTATGGCCAGTCACAAGGACGATGAAGAAAAATTTTTCC
CTATGCACGGCAATCTAATATTTGGCAAAGAAGGGACAACGGCAAGTAACGCAGAATTAGATAATGTAAT
GATTACGGATGAAGAAGAGATTCGTACCACCAATCCTGTGGCAACAGAGCAGTATGGAACTGTGGCAAAT
AACTTGCAGAGCTCAAATACAGCTCCCACGACTAGAACTGTCAATGATCAGGGGGCCTTACCTGGCATGG
TGTGGCAAGATCGTGACGTGTACCTTCAAGGACCTATCTGGGCAAAGATTCCTCACACGGATGGACACTT
TCATCCTTCTCCTCTGATGGGAGGCTTTGGACTGAAACATCCGCCTCCTCAAATCATGATCAAAAATACT
CCGGTACCGGCAAATCCTCCGACGACTTTCAGCCCGGCCAAGTTTGCTTCATTTATCACTCAGTACTCCA
CTGGACAGGTCAGCGTGGAAATTGAGTGGGAGCTACAGAAAGAAAACAGCAAACGTTGGAATCCAGAGAT
TCAGTACACTTCCAACTACAACAAGTCTGTTAATGTGGACTTTACTGTAGACACTAATGGTGTTTATAGT
GAACCTCGCCCTATTGGAACCCGGTATCTCACACGAAACTTGTAATCCTGGTTAATCAATAAACCGTTTA
ATTCGTTTCAGTTGAACTTTGGCTCTTGTGCACTTCTTATCTTATCTTGTTTCCATGGCTATCGATGCAT
GTCCTTGGGTCCGGCCTGCTGAATGCGCAGGCGGTCGGCCATGCCCCAGGCTTCGTTTTGACATCGGCGC
AGGTCTTTGTAGTAGTCTTGCATGAGCCTTTCTACCGGCACTTCTTCTTCTCCTTCCTCTTGTCCTGCAT
CTCTTGCATCTATCGCTGCGGCGGCGGCGGAGTTTGGCCGTAGGTGGCGCCCTCTTCCTCCCATCGTGTG
ACCCCGAAGCCCCTCATCGGCTGAAGCAGGGCTAGGTCGGCGACAACGCGCTCGGCTAATATGGCCTGCT
GCACCTGCGTGAGGGTAGACTGGAAGTCATCCATGTCCACAAAGCGGTGGTATGCGCCCGTGTTGATGGT
GTAAGTGCAGTTGGCCATAACGGACCAGTTAACGGTCTGGTGACCCGGCTGCGAGAGCTCGGTGTACCTG
AGACGCGAGTAAGCCCTCGAGTCAAATACGTAGTCGTTACAAGTCCGCACCAGGTACTGGTATCCCACCA
AAAAGTGCGGCGGCGGCTGGCGGTAGAGGGGCCAGCGTAGGGTGGCCGGGGCTCCGGGGGCGAGATCTTC
CAACATAAGGCGATGATATCCGTAGATGTACCTGGACATCCAGGTGATGCCGGCGGCGGTGGTGGAGGCG
CGCGGAAAGTCGCGGACGCGGTTCCAGATGTTGCGCAGCGGCAAAAAGTGCTCCATGGTCGGGACGCTCT
GGCCGGTCAGGCGCGCGCAATCGTTGACGCTCTAGACCGTGCAAAAGGAGAGCCTGTAAGCGGGCACTCT
TCCGTGGTCTGGTGGATAAATTCGCAAGGGTATCATGGCGGACGACCGGGGTTCGAGCCCCGTATCCGGC
CGTCCGCCGTGATCCATGCGGTTACCGCCCGCGTGTCGAACCCAGGTGTGCGACGTCAGACAACGGGGGA
GTGCTCCTTTTGGCTTCCTTCCAGGCGCGGCGGCTGCTGCGCTAGCTTTTTTGGCCACTGGCCGCGCGCA
GCGTAAGCGGTTAGGCTGGAAAGCGAAAGCATTAAGTGGCTCGCTCCCTGTAGCCGGAGGGTTATTTTCC
AAGGGTTGAGTCGCGGGACCCCCGGTTCGAGTCTCGGACCGGCCGGACTGCGGCGAACGGGGGTTTGTCT
CCCCGTCATGCAAGACCCCGCTTGCAAATTCCTCCGGAAACAGGGACGAGCCCCTTTTTTGCTTTTCCCA
GATGCATCCGGTGCTGCGGCAGATGCGCCCCCCTCCTCAGCAGCGGCAAGAGCAAGAGCAGCGGCAGACA
TGCAGGGCACCCTCCCCTCCTCCTACCGCGTCAGGAGGGGCGACATCCGCGGTTGACGCGGCAGCAGATG
GTGATTACGAACCCCCGCGGCGCCGGGCCCGGCACTACCTGGACTTGGAGGAGGGCGAGGGCCTGGCGCG
GCTAGGAGCGCCCTCTCCTGAGCGGCACCCAAGGGTGCAGCTGAAGCGTGATACGCGTGAGGCGTACGTG
CCGCGGCAGAACCTGTTTCGCGACCGCGAGGGAGAGGAGCCCGAGGAGATGCGGGATCGAAAGTTCCACG
CAGGGCGCGAGCTGCGGCATGGCCTGAATCGCGAGCGGTTGCTGCGCGAGGAGGACTTTGAGCCCGACGC
GCGAACCGGGATTAGTCCCGCGCGCGCACACGTGGCGGCCGCCGACCTGGTAACCGCATACGAGCAGACG
GTGAACCAGGGCGATCGCACCCTTTGGCGCATCCCATTCTCCAGTAACTTTATGTCCATGGGCGCACTCA
CAGACCTGGGCCAAAACCTTCTCTACGCCAACTCCGCCCACGCGCTAGACATGACTTTTGAGGTGGATCC
CATGGACGAGCCCACCCTTCTTTATGTTTTGTTTGAAGTCTTTGACGTGGTCCGTGTGCACCAGCCGCAC
CGCGGCGTCATCGAAACCGTGTACCTGCGCACGCCCTTCTCGGCCGGCAACGCCACAACATAAAGAAGCA
AGCAACATCAACAACAGCTGCCGCCATGGGCTCCAGTGAGCAGGAACTGAAAGCCATTGTCAAAGATCTT
GGTTGTGGGCCATATTTTTTGGGCACCTATGACAAGCGCTTTCCAGGCTTTGTTTCTCCACACAAGCTCG
CCTGCGCCATAGTCAATACGGCCGGTCGCGAGACTGGGGGCGTACACTGGATGGCCTTTGCCTGGAACCC
GCACTCAAAAACATGCTACCTCTTTGAGCCCTTTGGCTTTTCTGACCAGCGACTCAAGCAGGTTTACCAG
TTTGAGTACGAGTCACTCCTGCGCCGTAGCGCCATTGCTTCTTCCCCCGACCGCTGTATAACGCTGGAAA
AGTCCACCCAAAGCGTACAGGGGCCCAACTCGGCCGCCTGTGGACTATTCTGCTGCATGTTTCTCCACGC
CTTTGCCAACTGGCCCCAAACTCCCATGGATCACAACCCCACCATGAACCTTATTACCGGGGTACCCAAC
TCCATGCTCAACAGTCCCCAGGTACAGCCCACCCTGCGTCGCAACCAGGAACAGCTCTACAGCTTCCTGG
AGCGCCACTCGCCCTACTTCCGCAGCCACAGTGCGCAGATTAGGAGCGCCACTTCTTTTTGTCACTTGAA
AAACATGTAAAAATAATGTACTAGAGACACTTTCAATAAAGGCAAATGCTTTTATTTGTACACTCTCGGG
TGATTATTTACCCCCACCCTTGCCGTCTGCGCCGTTTAAAAATCAAAGGGGTTCTGCCGCGCATCGCTAT
GCGCCACTGGCAGGGACACGTTGCGATACTGGTGTTTAGTGCTCCACTTAAACTCAGGCACAACCATCCG
CGGCAGCTCGGTGAAGTTTTCACTCCACAGGCTGCGCACCATCACCAACGCGTTTAGCAGGTCGGGCGCC
GATATCTTGAAGTCGCAGTTGGGGCCTCCGCCCTGCGCGCGCGAGTTGCGATACACAGGGTTGCAGCACT
GGAACACTATCAGCGCCGGGTGGTGCACGCTGGCCAGCACGCTCTTGTCGGAGATCAGATCCGCGTCCAG
GTCCTCCGCGTTGCTCAGGGCGAACGGAGTCAACTTTGGTAGCTGCCTTCCCAAAAAGGGCGCGTGCCCA
GGCTTTGAGTTGCACTCGCACCGTAGTGGCATCAAAAGGTGACCGTGCCCGGTCTGGGCGTTAGGATACA
GCGCCTGCATAAAAGCCTTGATCTGCTTAAAAGCCACCTGAGCCTTTGCGCCTTCAGAGAAGAACATGCC
GCAAGACTTGCCGGAAAACTGATTGGCCGGACAGGCCGCGTCGTGCACGCAGCACCTTGCGTCGGTGTTG
GAGATCTGCACCACATTTCGGCCCCACCGGTTCTTCACGATCTTGGCCTTGCTAGACTGCTCCTTCAGCG
CGCGCTGCCCGTTTTCGCTCGTCACATCCATTTCAATCACGTGCTCCTTATTTATCATAATGCTTCCGTG
TAGACACTTAAGCTCGCCTTCGATCTCAGCGCAGCGGTGCAGCCACAACGCGCAGCCCGTGGGCTCGTGA
TGCTTGTAGGTCACCTCTGCAAACGACTGCAGGTACGCCTGCAGGAATCGCCCCATCATCGTCACAAAGG
TCTTGTTGCTGGTGAAGGTCAGCTGCAACCCGCGGTGCTCCTCGTTCAGCCAGGTCTTGCATACGGCCGC
CAGAGCTTCCACTTGGTCAGGCAGTAGTTTGAAGTTCGCCTTTAGATCGTTATCCACGTGGTACTTGTCC
ATCAGCGCGCGCGCAGCCTCCATGCCCTTCTCCCACGCAGACACGATCGGCACACTCAGCGGGTTCATCA
CCGTAATTTCACTTTCCGCTTCGCTGGGCTCTTCCTCTTCCTCTTGCGTCCGCATACCACGCGCCACTGG
GTCGTCTTCATTCAGCCGCCGCACTGTGCGCTTACCTCCTTTGCCATGCTTGATTAGCACCGGTGGGTTG
CTGAAACCCACCATTTGTAGCGCCACATCTTCTCTTTCTTCCTCGCTGTCCACGATTACCTCTGGTGATG
GCGGGCGCTCGGGCTTGGGAGAAGGGCGCTTCTTTTTCTTCTTGGGCGCAATGGCCAAATCCGCCGCCGA
GGTCGATGGCCGCGGGCTGGGTGTGCGCGGCACCAGCGCGTCTTGTGATGAGTCTTCCTCGTCCTCGGAC
TCGATACGCCGCCTCATCCGCTTTTTTGGGGGCGCCCGGGGAGGCGGCGGCGACGGGGACGGGGACGACA
CGTCCTCCATGGTTGGGGGACGTCGCGCCGCACCGCGTCCGCGCTCGGGGGTGGTTTCGCGCTGCTCCTC
TTCCCGACTGGCCATTTCCTTCTCCTATAGGCAGAAAAAGATCATGGAGTCAGTCGAGAAGAAGGACAGC
CTAACCGCCCCCTCTGAGTTCGCCACCACCGCCTCCACCGATGCCGCCAACGCGCCTACCACCTTCCCCG
TCGAGGCACCCCCGCTTGAGGAGGAGGAAGTGATTATCGAGCAGGACCCAGGTTTTGTAAGCGAAGACGA
CGAGGACCGCTCAGTACCAACAGAGGATAAAAAGCAAGACCAGGACAACGCAGAGGCAAACGAGGAACAA
GTCGGGCGGGGGGACGAAAGGCATGGCGACTACCTAGATGTGGGAGACGACGTGCTGTTGAAGCATCTGC
AGCGCCAGTGCGCCATTATCTGCGACGCGTTGCAAGAGCGCAGCGATGTGCCCCTCGCCATAGCGGATGT
CAGCCTTGCCTACGAACGCCACCTATTCTCACCGCGCGTACCCCCCAAACGCCAAGAAAACGGCACATGC
GAGCCCAACCCGCGCCTCAACTTCTACCCCGTATTTGCCGTGCCAGAGGTGCTTGCCACCTATCACATCT
TTTTCCAAAACTGCAAGATACCCCTATCCTGCCGTGCCAACCGCAGCCGAGCGGACAAGCAGCTGGCCTT
GCGGCAGGGCGCTGTCATACCTGATATCGCCTCGCTCAACGAAGTGCCAAAAATCTTTGAGGGTCTTGGA
CGCGACGAGAAGCGCGCGGCAAACGCTCTGCAACAGGAAAACAGCGAAAATGAAAGTCACTCTGGAGTGT
TGGTGGAACTCGAGGGTGACAACGCGCGCCTAGCCGTACTAAAACGCAGCATCGAGGTCACCCACTTTGC
CTACCCGGCACTTAACCTACCCCCCAAGGTCATGAGCACAGTCATGAGTGAGCTGATCGTGCGCCGTGCG
CAGCCCCTGGAGAGGGATGCAAATTTGCAAGAACAAACAGAGGAGGGCCTACCCGCAGTTGGCGACGAGC
AGCTAGCGCGCTGGCTTCAAACGCGCGAGCCTGCCGACTTGGAGGAGCGACGCAAACTAATGATGGCCGC
AGTGCTCGTTACCGTGGAGCTTGAGTGCATGCAGCGGTTCTTTGCTGACCCGGAGATGCAGCGCAAGCTA
GAGGAAACATTGCACTACACCTTTCGACAGGGCTACGTACGCCAGGCCTGCAAGATCTCCAACGTGGAGC
TCTGCAACCTGGTCTCCTACCTTGGAATTTTGCACGAAAACCGCCTTGGGCAAAACGTGCTTCATTCCAC
GCTCAAGGGCGAGGCGCGCCGCGACTACGTCCGCGACTGCGTTTACTTATTTCTATGCTACACCTGGCAG
ACGGCCATGGGCGTTTGGCAGCAGTGCTTGGAGGAGTGCAACCTCAAGGAGCTGCAGAAACTGCTAAAGC
AAAACTTGAAGGACCTATGGACGGCCTTCAACGAGCGCTCCGTGGCCGCGCACCTGGCGGACATCATTTT
CCCCGAACGCCTGCTTAAAACCCTGCAACAGGGTCTGCCAGACTTCACCAGTCAAAGCATGTTGCAGAAC
TTTAGGAACTTTATCCTAGAGCGCTCAGGAATCTTGCCCGCCACCTGCTGTGCACTTCCTAGCGACTTTG
TGCCCATTAAGTACCGCGAATGCCCTCCGCCGCTTTGGGGCCACTGCTACCTTCTGCAGCTAGCCAACTA
CCTTGCCTACCACTCTGACATAATGGAAGACGTGAGCGGTGACGGTCTACTGGAGTGTCACTGTCGCTGC
AACCTATGCACCCCGCACCGCTCCCTGGTTTGCAATTCGCAGCTGCTTAACGAAAGTCAAATTATCGGTA
CCTTTGAGCTGCAGGGTCCCTCGCCTGACGAAAAGTCCGCGGCTCCGGGGTTGAAACTCACTCCGGGGCT
GTGGACGTCGGCTTACCTTCGCAAATTTGTACCTGAGGACTACCACGCCCACGAGATTAGGTTCTACGAA
GACCAATCCCGCCCGCCTAATGCGGAGCTTACCGCCTGCGTCATTACCCAGGGCCACATTCTTGGCCAAT
TGCAAGCCATCAACAAAGCCCGCCAAGAGTTTCTGCTACGAAAGGGACGGGGGGTTTACTTGGACCCCCA
GTCCGGCGAGGAGCTCAACCCAATCCCCCCGCCGCCGCAGCCCTATCAGCAGCAGCCGCGGGCCCTTGCT
TCCCAGGATGGCACCCAAAAAGAAGCTGCAGCTGCCGCCGCCACCCACGGACGAGGAGGAATACTGGGAC
AGTCAGGCAGAGGAGGTTTTGGACGAGGAGGAGGAGGACATGATGGAAGACTGGGAGAGCCTAGACGAGG
AAGCTTCCGAGGTCGAAGAGGTGTCAGACGAAACACCGTCACCCTCGGTCGCATTCCCCTCGCCGGCGCC
CCAGAAATCGGCAACCGGTTCCAGCATGGCTACAACCTCCGCTCCTCAGGCGCCGCCGGCACTGCCCGTT
CGCCGACCCAACCGTAGATGGGACACCACTGGAACCAGGGCCGGTAAGTCCAAGCAGCCGCCGCCGTTAG
CCCAAGAGCAACAACAGCGCCAAGGCTACCGCTCATGGCGCGGGCACAAGAACGCCATAGTTGCTTGCTT
GCAAGACTGTGGGGGCAACATCTCCTTCGCCCGCCGCTTTCTTCTCTACCATCACGGCGTGGCCTTCCCC
CGTAACATCCTGCATTACTACCGTCATCTCTACAGCCCATACTGCACCGGCGGCAGCGGCAGCAACAGCA
GCGGCCACACAGAAGCAAAGGCGACCGGATAGCAAGACTCTGACAAAGCCCAAGAAATCCACAGCGGCGG
CAGCAGCAGGAGGAGGAGCGCTGCGTCTGGCGCCCAACGAACCCGTATCGACCCGCGAGCTTAGAAACAG
GATTTTTCCCACTCTGTATGCTATATTTCAACAGAGCAGGGGCCAAGAACAAGAGCTGAAAATAAAAAAC
AGGTCTCTGCGATCCCTCACCCGCAGCTGCCTGTATCACAAAAGCGAAGATCAGCTTCGGCGCACGCTGG
AAGACGCGGAGGCTCTCTTCAGTAAATACTGCGCGCTGACTCTTAAGGACTAGTTTCGCGCCCTTTCTCA
AATTTAAGCGCGAAAACTACGTCATCTCCAGCGGCCACACCCGGCGCCAGCACCTGTTGTCAGCGCCATT
ATGAGCAAGGAAATTCCCACGCCCTACATGTGGAGTTACCAGCCACAAATGGGACTTGCGGCTGGAGCTG
CCCAAGACTACTCAACCCGAATAAACTACATGAGCGCGGGACCCCACATGATATCCCGGGTCAACGGAAT
ACGCGCCCACCGAAACCGAATTCTCCTGGAACAGGCGGCTATTACCACCACACCTCGTAATAACCTTAAT
CCCCGTAGTTGGCCCGCTGCCCTGGTGTACCAGGAAAGTCCTGCTCCCACCACTGTGGTACTTCCCAGAG
ACGCCCAGGCCGAAGTTCAGATGACTAACTCAGGGGCGCAGCTTGCGGGCGGCTTTCGTCACAGGGTGCG
GTCGCCCGGGCAGGGTATAACTCACCTGACAATCAGAGGGCGAGGTATTCAGCTCAACGACGAGTCGGTG
AGCTCCTCGCTTGGTCTCCGTCCGGACGGGACATTTCAGATCGGCGGCGCCGGCCGCTCTTCATTCACGC
CTCGTCAGGCAATCCTAACTCTGCAGACCTCGTCCTCTGAGCCGCGCTCTGGAGGCATTGGAACTCTGCA
ATTTATTGAGGAGTTTGTGCCATCGGTCTACTTTAACCCCTTCTCGGGACCTCCCGGCCACTATCCGGAT
CAATTTATTCCTAACTTTGACGCGGTAAAGGACTCGGCGGACGGCTACGACTGAATGTTAAGTGGAGAGG
CAGAGCAACTGCGCCTGAAACACCTGGTCCACTGTCGCCGCCACAAGTGCTTTGCCCGCGACTCCGGTGA
GTTTTGCTACTTTGAATTGCCCGAGGATCATATCGAGGGCCCGGCGCACGGCGTCCGGCTTACCGCCCAG
GGAGAGCTTGCCCGTAGCCTGATTCGGGAGTTTACCCAGCGCCCCCTGCTAGTTGAGCGGGACAGGGGAC
CCTGTGTTCTCACTGTGATTTGCAACTGTCCTAACCCTGGATTACATCAAGATCTTTGTTGCCATCTCTG
TGCTGAGTATAATAAATACAGAAATTAAAATATACTGGGGCTCCTATCGCCATCCTGTAAACGCCACCGT
CTTCACCCGCCCAAGCAAACCAAGGCGAACCTTACCTGGTACTTTTAACATCTCTCCCTCTGTGATTTAC
AACAGTTTCAACCCAGACGGAGTGAGTCTACGAGAGAACCTCTCCGAGCTCAGCTACTCCATCAGAAAAA
ACACCACCCTCCTTACCTGCCGGGAACGTACGAGTGCGTCACCGGCCGCTGCACCACACCTACCGCCTGA
CCGTAAACCAGACTTTTTCCGGACAGACCTCAATAACTCTGTTTACCAGAACAGGAGGTGAGCTTAGAAA
ACCCTTAGGGTATTAGGCCAAAGGCGCAGCTACTGTGGGGTTTATGAACAATTCAAGCAACTCTACGGGC
TATTCTAATTCAGGTTTCTCTAGAAATGGACGGAATTATTACAGAGCAGCGCCTGCTAGAAAGACGCAGG
GCAGCGGCCGAGCAACAGCGCATGAATCAAGAGCTCCAAGACATGGTTAACTTGCACCAGTGCAAAAGGG
GTATCTTTTGTCTGGTAAAGCAGGCCAAAGTCACCTACGACAGTAATACCACCGGACACCGCCTTAGCTA
CAAGTTGCCAACCAAGCGTCAGAAATTGGTGGTCATGGTGGGAGAAAAGCCCATTACCATAACTCAGCAC
TCGGTAGAAACCGAAGGCTGCATTCACTCACCTTGTCAAGGACCTGAGGATCTCTGCACCCTTATTAAGA
CCCTGTGCGGTCTCAAAGATCTTATTCCCTTTAACTAATAAAAAAAAATAATAAAGCATCACTTACTTAA
AATCAGTTAGCAAATTTCTGTCCAGTTTATTCAGCAGCACCTCCTTGCCCTCCTCCCAGCTCTGGTATTG
CAGCTTCCTCCTGGCTGCAAACTTTCTCCACAATCTAAATGGAATGTCAGTTTCCTCCTGTTCCTGTCCA
TCCGCACCCACTATCTTCATGTTGTTGCAGATGAAGCGCGCAAGACCGTCTGAAGATACCTTCAACCCCG
TGTATCCATATGACACGGAAACCGGTCCTCCAACTGTGCCTTTTCTTACTCCTCCCTTTGTATCCCCCAA
TGGGTTTCAAGAGAGTCCCCCTGGGGTACTCTCTTTGCGCCTATCCGAACCTCTAGTTACCTCCAATGGC
ATGCTTGCGCTCAAAATGGGCAACGGCCTCTCTCTGGACGAGGCCGGCAACCTTACCTCCCAAAATGTAA
CCACTGTGAGCCCACCTCTCAAAAAAACCAAGTCAAACATAAACCTGGAAATATCTGCACCCCTCACAGT
TACCTCAGAAGCCCTAACTGTGGCTGCCGCCGCACCTCTAATGGTCGCGGGCAACACACTCACCATGCAA
TCACAGGCCCCGCTAACCGTGCACGACTCCAAACTTAGCATTGCCACCCAAGGACCCCTCACAGTGTCAG
AAGGAAAGCTAGCCCTGCAAACATCAGGCCCCCTCACCACCACCGATAGCAGTACCCTTACTATCACTGC
CTCACCCCCTCTAACTACTGCCACTGGTAGCTTGGGCATTGACTTGAAAGAGCCCATTTATACACAAAAT
GGAAAACTAGGACTAAAGTACGGGGCTCCTTTGCATGTAACAGACGACCTAAACACTTTGACCGTAGCAA
CTGGTCCAGGTGTGACTATTAATAATACTTCCTTGCAAACTAAAGTTACTGGAGCCTTGGGTTTTGATTC
ACAAGGCAATATGCAACTTAATGTAGCAGGAGGACTAAGGATTGATTCTCAAAACAGACGCCTTATACTT
GATGTTAGTTATCCGTTTGATGCTCAAAACCAACTAAATCTAAGACTAGGACAGGGCCCTCTTTTTATAA
ACTCAGCCCACAACTTGGATATTAACTACAACAAAGGCCTTTACTTGTTTACAGCTTCAAACAATTCCAA
AAAGCTTGAGGTTAACCTAAGCACTGCCAAGGGGTTGATGTTTGACGCTACAGCCATAGCCATTAATGCA
GGAGATGGGCTTGAATTTGGTTCACCTAATGCACCAAACACAAATCCCCTCAAAACAAAAATTGGCCATG
GCCTAGAATTTGATTCAAACAAGGCTATGGTTCCTAAACTAGGAACTGGCCTTAGTTTTGACAGCACAGG
TGCCATTACAGTAGGAAACAAAAATAATGATAAGCTAACTTTGTGGACCACACCAGCTCCATCTCCTAAC
TGTAGACTAAATGCAGAGAAAGATGCTAAACTCACTTTGGTCTTAACAAAATGTGGCAGTCAAATACTTG
CTACAGTTTCAGTTTTGGCTGTTAAAGGCAGTTTGGCTCCAATATCTGGAACAGTTCAAAGTGCTCATCT
TATTATAAGATTTGACGAAAATGGAGTGCTACTAAACAATTCCTTCCTGGACCCAGAATATTGGAACTTT
AGAAATGGAGATCTTACTGAAGGCACAGCCTATACAAACGCTGTTGGATTTATGCCTAACCTATCAGCTT
ATCCAAAATCTCACGGTAAAACTGCCAAAAGTAACATTGTCAGTCAAGTTTACTTAAACGGAGACAAAAC
TAAACCTGTAACACTAACCATTACACTAAACGGTACACAGGAAACAGGAGACACAACTCCAAGTGCATAC
TCTATGTCATTTTCATGGGACTGGTCTGGCCACAACTACATTAATGAAATATTTGCCACATCCTCTTACA
CTTTTTCATACATTGCCCAAGAATAAAGAATCGTTTGTGTTATGTTTCAACGTGTTTATTTTTCAATTGC
AGAAAATTTCAAGTCATTTTTCATTCAGTAGTATAGCCCCACCACCACATAGCTTATACAGATCACCGTA
CCTTAATCAAACTCACAGAACCCTAGTATTCAACCTGCCACCTCCCTCCCAACACACAGAGTACACAGTC
CTTTCTCCCCGGCTGGCCTTAAAAAGCATCATATCATGGGTAACAGACATATTCTTAGGTGTTATATTCC
ACACGGTTTCCTGTCGAGCCAAACGCTCATCAGTGATATTAATAAACTCCCCGGGCAGCTCACTTAAGTT
CATGTCGCTGTCCAGCTGCTGAGCCACAGGCTGCTGTCCAACTTGCGGTTGCTTAACGGGCGGCGAAGGA
GAAGTCCACGCCTACATGGGGGTAGAGTCATAATCGTGCATCAGGATAGGGCGGTGGTGCTGCAGCAGCG
CGCGAATAAACTGCTGCCGCCGCCGCTCCGTCCTGCAGGAATACAACATGGCAGTGGTCTCCTCAGCGAT
GATTCGCACCGCCCGCAGCATAAGGCGCCTTGTCCTCCGGGCACAGCAGCGCACCCTGATCTCACTTAAA
TCAGCACAGTAACTGCAGCACAGCACCACAATATTGTTCAAAATCCCACAGTGCAAGGCGCTGTATCCAA
AGCTCATGGCGGGGACCACAGAACCCACGTGGCCATCATACCACAAGCGCAGGTAGATTAAGTGGCGACC
CCTCATAAACACGCTGGACATAAACATTACCTCTTTTGGCATGTTGTAATTCACCACCTCCCGGTACCAT
ATAAACCTCTGATTAAACATGGCGCCATCCACCACCATCCTAAACCAGCTGGCCAAAACCTGCCCGCCGG
CTATACACTGCAGGGAACCGGGACTGGAACAATGACAGTGGAGAGCCCAGGACTCGTAACCATGGATCAT
CATGCTCGTCATGATATCAATGTTGGCACAACACAGGCACACGTGCATACACTTCCTCAGGATTACAAGC
TCCTCCCGCGTTAGAACCATATCCCAGGGAACAACCCATTCCTGAATCAGCGTAAATCCCACACTGCAGG
GAAGACCTCGCACGTAACTCACGTTGTGCATTGTCAAAGTGTTACATTCGGGCAGCAGCGGATGATCCTC
CAGTATGGTAGCGCGGGTTTCTGTCTCAAAAGGAGGTAGACGATCCCTACTGTACGGAGTGCGCCGAGAC
AACCGAGATCGTGTTGGTCGTAGTGTCATGCCAAATGGAACGCCGGACGTAGTCATATTTCCTGAAGCAA
AACCAGGTGCGGGCGTGACAAACAGATCTGCGTCTCCGGTCTCGCCGCTTAGATCGCTCTGTGTAGTAGT
TGTAGTATATCCACTCTCTCAAAGCATCCAGGCGCCCCCTGGCTTCGGGTTCTATGTAAACTCCTTCATG
CGCCGCTGCCCTGATAACATCCACCACCGCAGAATAAGCCACACCCAGCCAACCTACACATTCGTTCTGC
GAGTCACACACGGGAGGAGCGGGAAGAGCTGGAAGAACCATGTTTTTTTTTTTATTCCAAAAGATTATCC
AAAACCTCAAAATGAAGATCTATTAAGTGAACGCGCTCCCCTCCGGTGGCGTGGTCAAACTCTACAGCCA
AAGAACAGATAATGGCATTTGTAAGATGTTGCACAATGGCTTCCAAAAGGCAAACGGCCCTCACGTCCAA
GTGGACGTAAAGGCTAAACCCTTCAGGGTGAATCTCCTCTATAAACATTCCAGCACCTTCAACCATGCCC
AAATAATTCTCATCTCGCCACCTTCTCAATATATCTCTAAGCAAATCCCGAATATTAAGTCCGGCCATTG
TAAAAATCTGCTCCAGAGCGCCCTCCACCTTCAGCCTCAAGCAGCGAATCATGATTGCAAAAATTCAGGT
TCCTCACAGACCTGTATAAGATTCAAAAGCGGAACATTAACAAAAATACCGCGATCCCGTAGGTCCCTTC
GCAGGGCCAGCTGAACATAATCGTGCAGGTCTGCACGGACCAGCGCGGCCACTTCCCCGCCAGGAACCAT
GACAAAAGAACCCACACTGATTATGACACGCATACTCGGAGCTATGCTAACCAGCGTAGCCCCGATGTAA
GCTTGTTGCATGGGCGGCGATATAAAATGCAAGGTGCTGCTCAAAAAATCAGGCAAAGCCTCGCGCAAAA
AAGAAAGCACATCGTAGTCATGCTCATGCAGATAAAGGCAGGTAAGCTCCGGAACCACCACAGAAAAAGA
CACCATTTTTCTCTCAAACATGTCTGCGGGTTTCTGCATAAACACAAAATAAAATAACAAAAAAACATTT
AAACATTAGAAGCCTGTCTTACAACAGGAAAAACAACCCTTATAAGCATAAGACGGACTACGGCCATGCC
GGCGTGACCGTAAAAAAACTGGTCACCGTGATTAAAAAGCACCACCGACAGCTCCTCGGTCATGTCCGGA
GTCATAATGTAAGACTCGGTAAACACATCAGGTTGATTCACATCGGTCAGTGCTAAAAAGCGACCGAAAT
AGCCCGGGGGAATACATACCCGCAGGCGTAGAGACAACATTACAGCCCCCATAGGAGGTATAACAAAATT
AATAGGAGAGAAAAACACATAAACACCTGAAAAACCCTCCTGCCTAGGCAAAATAGCACCCTCCCGCTCC
AGAACAACATACAGCGCTTCCACAGCGGCAGCCATAACAGTCAGCCTTACCAGTAAAAAAGAAAACCTAT
TAAAAAAACACCACTCGACACGGCACCAGCTCAATCAGTCACAGTGTAAAAAAGGGCCAAGTGCAGAGCG
AGTATATATAGGACTAAAAAATGACGTAACGGTTAAAGTCCACAAAAAACACCCAGAAAACCGCACGCGA
ACCTACGCCCAGAAACGAAAGCCAAAAAACCCACAACTTCCTCAAATCGTCACTTCCGTTTTCCCACGTT
ACGTCACTTCCCATTTTAAGAAAACTACAATTCCCAACACATACAAGTTACTCCGCCCTAAAACCTACGT
CACCCGCCCCGTTCCCACGCCCCGCGCCACGTCACAAACTCCACCCCCTCATTATCATATTGGCTTCAAT
CCAAAATAAGGTATATTATTGATGATGTTAATTAAGAATTCGGATCTGCGACGCGAGGCTGGATGGCCTT
CCCCATTATGATTCTTCTCGCTTCCGGCGGCATCGGGATGCCCGCGTTGCAGGCCATGCTGTCCAGGCAG
GTAGATGACGACCATCAGGGACAGCTTCAAGGCCAGCAAAAGGCCAGGAACCGTAAAAAGGCCGCGTTGC
TGGCGTTTTTCCATAGGCTCCGCCCCCCTGACGAGCATCACAAAAATCGACGCTCAAGTCAGAGGTGGCG
AAACCCGACAGGACTATAAAGATACCAGGCGTTTCCCCCTGGAAGCTCCCTCGTGCGCTCTCCTGTTCCG
ACCCTGCCGCTTACCGGATACCTGTCCGCCTTTCTCCCTTCGGGAAGCGTGGCGCTTTCTCATAGCTCAC
GCTGTAGGTATCTCAGTTCGGTGTAGGTCGTTCGCTCCAAGCTGGGCTGTGTGCACGAACCCCCCGTTCA
GCCCGACCGCTGCGCCTTATCCGGTAACTATCGTCTTGAGTCCAACCCGGTAAGACACGACTTATCGCCA
CTGGCAGCAGCCACTGGTAACAGGATTAGCAGAGCGAGGTATGTAGGCGGTGCTACAGAGTTCTTGAAGT
GGTGGCCTAACTACGGCTACACTAGAAGGACAGTATTTGGTATCTGCGCTCTGCTGAAGCCAGTTACCTT
CGGAAAAAGAGTTGGTAGCTCTTGATCCGGCAAACAAACCACCGCTGGTAGCGGTGGTTTTTTTGTTTGC
AAGCAGCAGATTACGCGCAGAAAAAAAGGATCTCAAGAAGATCCTTTGATCTTTTCTACGGGGTCTGACG
CTCAGTGGAACGAAAACTCACGTTAAGGGATTTTGGTCATGAGATTATCAAAAAGGATCTTCACCTAGAT
CCTTTTAAATCAATCTAAAGTATATATGAGTAAACTTGGTCTGACAGTTACCAATGCTTAATCAGTGAGG
CACCTATCTCAGCGATCTGTCTATTTCGTTCATCCATAGTTGCCTGACTCCCCGTCGTGTAGATAACTAC
GATACGGGAGGGCTTACCATCTGGCCCCAGTGCTGCAATGATACCGCGAGACCCACGCTCACCGGCTCCA
GATTTATCAGCAATAAACCAGCCAGCCGGAAGGGCCGAGCGCAGAAGTGGTCCTGCAACTTTATCCGCCT
CCATCCAGTCTATTAATTGTTGCCGGGAAGCTAGAGTAAGTAGTTCGCCAGTTAATAGTTTGCGCAACGT
TGTTGCCATTGCTACAGGCATCGTGGTGTCACGCTCGTCGTTTGGTATGGCTTCATTCAGCTCCGGTTCC
CAACGATCAAGGCGAGTTACATGATCCCCCATGTTGTGCAAAAAAGCGGTTAGCTCCTTCGGTCCTCCGA
TCGTTGTCAGAAGTAAGTTGGCCGCAGTGTTATCACTCATGGTTATGGCAGCACTGCATAATTCTCTTAC
TGTCATGCCATCCGTAAGATGCTTTTCTGTGACTGGTGAGTACTCAACCAAGTCATTCTGAGAATAGTGT
ATGCGGCGACCGAGTTGCTCTTGCCCGGCGTCAACACGGGATAATACCGCGCCACATAGCAGAACTTTAA
AAGTGCTCATCATTGGAAAACGTTCTTCGGGGCGAAAACTCTCAAGGATCTTACCGCTGTTGAGATCCAG
TTCGATGTAACCCACTCGTGCACCCAACTGATCTTCAGCATCTTTTACTTTCACCAGCGTTTCTGGGTGA
GCAAAAACAGGAAGGCAAAATGCCGCAAAAAAGGGAATAAGGGCGACACGGAAATGTTGAATACTCATAC
TCTTCCTTTTTCAATATTATTGAAGCATTTATCAGGGTTATTGTCTCATGAGCGGATACATATTTGAATG
TATTTAGAAAAATAAACAAATAGGGGTTCCGCGCACATTTCCCCGAAAAGTGCCACCTGACGTCTAAGAA
ACCATTATTATCATGACATTAACCTATAAAAATAGGCGTATCACGAGGCCCTTTCGTCTTCAAGAATT
